>Addgene plasmid #206797 | pRC027 | addgene full sequence | sequence record 409079 | Addgene NGS Result
CTTCGGGGCGAAAACTCTCAAGGATCTTACCGCTGTTGAGATCCAGTTCGATGTAACCCACTCGTGCACC
CAACTGATCTTCAGCATCTTTTACTTTCACCAGCGTTTCTGGGTGAGCAAAAACAGGAAGGCAAAATGCC
GCAAAAAAGGGAATAAGGGCGACACGGAAATGTTGAATACTCATACTCTTCCTTTTTCAATATTATTGAA
GCATTTATCAGGGTTATTGTCTCATGAGCGGATACATATTTGAATGTATTTAGAAAAATAAACAAATAGG
GGTTCCGCGCACATTTCCCCGAAAAGTGCCACCTGACGTCTAAGAAACCATTATTATCATGACATTAACC
TATAAAAATAGGCGTATCACGAGGCCCTTTCGTCTTCAAGAATTCTGGCGAATCCTCTGACCAGCCAGAA
AACGACCTTTCTGTGGTGAAACCGGATGCTGCAATTCAGAGCGCCAGCAAGTGGGGGACAGCAGAAGACC
TGACCGCCGCAGAGTGGATGTTTGACATGGTGAAGACTATCGCACCATCAGCCAGAAAACCGAATTTTGC
TGGGTGGGCTAACGATATCCGCCTGATGCGTGAACGTGACGGACGTAACCACCGCGACATGTGTGTGCTG
TTCCGCTGGGCATGCCAGGACAACTTCTGGTCCGGTAACGTGCTGAGCCCGGCCAAGCTTAGCCCGAAAA
GTGCCACCTGTGGCAATTCCGACGTCGATTTCCTGCCCGGGGCGAAAAAACCCCGCCGAAGCGGGGTTTT
TTGCGGGCGGCCGCTTAGTTCATAGCTTCAGTGATCGAAGCAAGTTTCTGAAGATTCAATCTAATAACCG
TATCAGCAAACAATCTCGTATCTTCCTCCGAATTACCTTCCGGTACATCAACAACATAAGATTCCAAAAC
AACGGTCCAGATCCTTTCTTCTTCTTCTTCTTTCTCAAATCTATGAACCGTCGTAACCGATTTATAATTC
CTCAGCCTATGTTCACCACCGGTTATACTAAACCCAGTCACTCTCCGATCATCGTCCAACAGATCTAATC
TCTCTCGAGACGTATTCGCCGGTAATCCACTTATCACGTTCACGTCGCGCGTGCATCCCACTCGCATCTC
GAAATCTTCACTCACGTTACAGCTTTTGATGAAGTGTTTGTAAATCTGTGGCCTATCGAAACGTCTCACC
ACGGACCATACTGTTTCCGGCGGCGCGTGGATTCGCTGAGCTAGGAGAGATGAGCAACGGCCGTTACCGA
GTTGGTACGTGTGGAACTCGGCGATTGATTGGGAGAGTTGGGTGAATTCGTCTTGAGTTGGCGCGCCCCC
ACCCATGCTACCTCCGCCACCCAGGCGGTGGCGATAATCCGCGGGAGTGCGATCAAACTGCCGCGCGAAA
ACGCGGGAGAAGGTCTGCTGCGAGACATAACCCAGGTCCATTGCGATATCAAAAATCGGACGCTCGGTGG
TGCGCAACTCAACGGCGGCCAGTAACAGGCGGCGTTGGCGAATGTAATCGCCAAGCGTCTGATGCGTCAC
CGTGCGGAACATTCGTTGCAAGTACCACTTTGAATAGCCTGATTTTTTTGCGACTACATCAATGTTAAGC
GGCTGGTCAATATGCTCGTCAATCCATGCGATAAGATCCTGAATAATTTTCTGATGGGACATGGTACCTT
TCTCCTCTTTAATGAATTCGCTAGCATAATACCTAGGGCTGAGCTAGCCGTAAAATGCATCCTAGGGATA
TATTCCGGATCCTTACTCCGTCGACAAGCTTGCGGCCGCACTCGAGGAATTCCGACTCAATTAGTTCAGT
CAGTTTCAGGATATTAGTCATCTCTACATTGATTATGAGTATTCAGAAATTCCTTAAATATTCTGACAAA
TGCTCTTTCCCTAAACTCCCCCCATAAAAAAACCCGCCGAAGCGGGTTTTTACGTTATTTGCGGATTAAC
GATTACTCGTTATCAGAACCGCCCAGACCTGCGTTCAGCAGTTCTGCCAGGCTGGCAGATGCGTCTTCCG
GAATTGATCCGTCGACCGATGCCCTTGAGAGCCTTCAACCCAGTCAGCTCCTTCCGGTGGGCGCGGGGCA
TGACTATCGTCGCCGCACTTATGACTGTCTTCTTTATCATGCAACTCGTAGGACAGGTGCCGGCAGCGCT
CTTCCGCTTCCTCGCTCACTGACTCGCTGCGCTCGGTCGTTCGGCTGCGGCGAGCGGTATCAGCTCACTC
AAAGGCGGTAATACGGTTATCCACAGAATCAGGGGATAACGCAGGAAAGAACATGTGAGCAAAAGGCCAG
CAAAAGGCCAGGAACCGTAAAAAGGCCGCGTTGCTGGCGTTTTTCCATAGGCTCCGCCCCCCTGACGAGC
ATCACAAAAATCGACGCTCAAGTCAGAGGTGGCGAAACCCGACAGGACTATAAAGATACCAGGCGTTTCC
CCCTGGAAGCTCCCTCGTGCGCTCTCCTGTTCCGACCCTGCCGCTTACCGGATACCTGTCCGCCTTTCTC
CCTTCGGGAAGCGTGGCGCTTTCTCATAGCTCACGCTGTAGGTATCTCAGTTCGGTGTAGGTCGTTCGCT
CCAAGCTGGGCTGTGTGCACGAACCCCCCGTTCAGCCCGACCGCTGCGCCTTATCCGGTAACTATCGTCT
TGAGTCCAACCCGGTAAGACACGACTTATCGCCACTGGCAGCAGCCACTGGTAACAGGATTAGCAGAGCG
AGGTATGTAGGCGGTGCTACAGAGTTCTTGAAGTGGTGGCCTAACTACGGCTACACTAGAAGAACAGTAT
TTGGTATCTGCGCTCTGCTGAAGCCAGTTACCTTCGGAAAAAGAGTTGGTAGCTCTTGATCCGGCAAACA
AACCACCGCTGGTAGCGGTGGTTTTTTTGTTTGCAAGCAGCAGATTACGCGCAGAAAAAAAGGATCTCAA
GAAGATCCTTTGATCTTTTCTACGGGGTCTGACGCTCAGTGGAACGAAAACTCACGTTAAGGGATTTTGG
TCATGAGATTATCAAAAAGGATCTTCACCTAGATCCTTTTAAATTAAAAATGAAGTTTTAAATCAATCTA
AAGTATATATGAGTAAACTTGGTCTGACAGTTACCAATGCTTAATCAGTGAGGCACCTATCTCAGCGATC
TGTCTATTTCGTTCATCCATAGTTGCCTGACTCCCCGTCGTGTAGATAACTACGATACGGGAGGGCTTAC
CATCTGGCCCCAGTGCTGCAATGATACCGCGAGACCCACGCTCACCGGCTCCAGATTTATCAGCAATAAA
CCAGCCAGCCGGAAGGGCCGAGCGCAGAAGTGGTCCTGCAACTTTATCCGCCTCCATCCAGTCTATTAAT
TGTTGCCGGGAAGCTAGAGTAAGTAGTTCGCCAGTTAATAGTTTGCGCAACGTTGTTGCCATTGCTACAG
GCATCGTGGTGTCACGCTCGTCGTTTGGTATGGCTTCATTCAGCTCCGGTTCCCAACGATCAAGGCGAGT
TACATGATCCCCCATGTTGTGCAAAAAAGCGGTTAGCTCCTTCGGTCCTCCGATCGTTGTCAGAAGTAAG
TTGGCCGCAGTGTTATCACTCATGGTTATGGCAGCACTGCATAATTCTCTTACTGTCATGCCATCCGTAA
GATGCTTTTCTGTGACTGGTGAGTACTCAACCAAGTCATTCTGAGAATAGTGTATGCGGCGACCGAGTTG
CTCTTGCCCGGCGTCAACACGGGATAATACCGCGCCACATAGCAGAACTTTAAAAGTGCTCATCATTGGA
AAACGTT
Features (pLannotate 1.2.2; 7 found; start..end, strand, type, name):
    185..289     -  promoter       AmpR promoter: bla
    391..699     +  CDS            O (fragment): VRPO_LAMBD - Protein inferred from homology: Swiss-Prot protein existence level 3. Necessary for the bidirectional replication of DNA. It interacts with the ori (origin of replication) region of the genome during the initiation of replication. From Escherichia phage lambda (Bacteriophage lambda).
    788..1318    -  CDS            PYL1 (fragment): PYL1_ARATH - Also known as RCAR12. Experimental evidence at protein level: Swiss-Prot protein existence level 1. Receptor for abscisic acid (ABA) required for ABA-mediated responses such as stomatal closure and germination inhibition. Inhibits the activity of group-A protein phosphatases type 2C (PP2Cs) when activated by ABA (PubMed:19407143, PubMed:19855379, PubMed:19893533, PubMed:19898420, PubMed:23844015, PubMed:21658606). Can be activated by both (-)-ABA and (+)-ABA (PubMed:23844015). From Arabidopsis thaliana (Mouse-ear cress).
   1352..1672    -  CDS            soxS: SOXS_ECOLI - Experimental evidence at protein level: Swiss-Prot protein existence level 1. Transcriptional activator of the superoxide response regulon of E.coli that includes at least 10 genes such as sodA, nfo, zwf and micF. Binds the DNA sequence 5'-GCACN(7)CAA-3'. It also facilitates the subsequent binding of RNA polymerase to the micF and the nfo promoters. From Escherichia coli (strain K12).
   2040..2172    +  CDS            TcR (fragment): tetracycline efflux protein; tet; confers resistance to tetracycline
   2352..2940    -  rep_origin     ori: high-copy-number ColE1/pMB1/pBR322/pUC origin of replication
   3111..184     -  CDS            AmpR (across the origin): β-lactamase; bla; confers resistance to ampicillin, carbenicillin, and related antibiotics
