[The description below was written by a language model from this plasmid's Addgene catalogue record and pLannotate feature annotations shown in this document.]
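Description:
pRC027 is a small (about 3.8 kb) high-copy bacterial expression plasmid built on a ColE1-type backbone. It is propagated in E. coli from the ColE1/pMB1-family origin and selected with ampicillin through the β-lactamase gene and its native bla promoter. The feature table also picks up short fragments matching a tetracycline efflux gene and the phage lambda O replication protein. These look like non-functional backbone remnants, and the record assigns them no role.

The payload is a synthetic fusion of the E. coli transcriptional activator SoxS to PYL1, the Arabidopsis abscisic acid (ABA) receptor. SoxS is encoded upstream and a large fragment of PYL1 downstream on the reverse strand, separated by a short gap that is presumably a linker. According to the catalogue entry, expression is driven by J23107, a constitutive synthetic promoter from the Anderson collection, although the automated annotation did not detect it. SoxS normally activates the superoxide response regulon by helping to recruit RNA polymerase, and it serves as an activation domain in bacterial CRISPR activation systems. PYL1 binds group-A PP2C phosphatases when ABA is present, a property commonly exploited for chemically induced dimerization.

The fusion therefore suggests a design in which ABA brings SoxS to a partner protein carried on a separate construct, making activation ligand-dependent, but the record does not state this or name the partner. The associated publication concerns engineered activatable promoters for scalable, multi-input CRISPRa/i circuits in bacteria, so pRC027 most likely supplies the activator component for such circuits.
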