Addgene plasmid #206797: pRC027
Purpose: J23107.SoxS-PYL1
Depositing lab: James Carothers. Depositing organization: University of Washington. Publication: Engineering activatable promoters for scalable and multi-input CRISPRa/i circuits. Alba Burbano D, Cardiff RAL, Tickman BI, Kiattisewee C, Maranas CJ, Zalatan JG, Carothers JM. Proc Natl Acad Sci U S A. 2023 Jul 25;120(30):e2220358120. doi: 10.1073/pnas.2220358120. Epub 2023 Jul 18. PubMed 37463216.
Backbone
  Vector backbone: ColE1
Growth in bacteria
  Bacterial resistance: Ampicillin, 100 μg/mL
  Growth temperature: 30°C
  Growth strain: DH5alpha
  Copy number: High Copy
Gene/Insert
  Gene/Insert name: SoxS-PYL1
  Species: Synthetic
  Promoter: J23107
  Cloning method: Unknown
  Sequencing primers: 5′ n/a
Terms and licenses: Academic/Nonprofit Terms; Industry Terms: Not Available to Industry
How to cite: pRC027 was a gift from James Carothers (Addgene plasmid # 206797 ; http://n2t.net/addgene:206797 ; RRID:Addgene_206797)
